>Addgene plasmid #51923 | LMAN2-bio-His | depositor full sequence | sequence record 79904 | LMAN2-bio-His sequence 7581 bps
GTCGACCTCCATCACGGCCTATAAGAGTGAGGGGGAGTCAGCGGAGTTCTCCTTCCCACTCAACCTTGGA
GAGGAAAGCCTGCAGGGAGAGTTGAGATGGAAGGCAGAGAAGGCTCCTTCTTCCCAGTCCTGGATCACCT
TCTCCCTAAAGAACCAAAAGGTGTCTGTGCAGAAGTCTACTAGCAACCCCAAGTTCCAGCTGTCCGAAAC
GCTCCCACTCACCCTTCAGATACCCCAGGTCTCCCTTCAGTTTGCTGGTTCTGGCAACCTGACCCTGACT
CTGGACAGAGGGATACTGTATCAGGAAGTGAACCTGGTGGTGATGAAAGTGACTCAGCCCGACAGCAACA
CTTTGACCTGTGAGGTGATGGGACCCACCTCACCCAAGATGAGACTGATCTTGAAGCAGGAGAATCAGGA
GGCCAGGGTCTCCAGGCAGGAGAAAGTGATTCAAGTGCAGGCCCCTGAAGCAGGGGTGTGGCAATGTCTA
CTGAGTGAAGGTGAAGAGGTCAAGATGGACTCCAAGATCCAGGTTTTATCCAAAGGGTTGAATTCCGGCA
GCCTGCACCACATCCTGGACGCCCAGAAGATGCTGTGGAACCACAGGGACAGGAACCTGCCTCCTCTGGC
CCCTCTGGGCCCCCACCACCATCACCACCATTGAGTCTAGACACGTGATTAATTAAGGATCCCCCGACCT
CGACCTCTGGCTAATAAAGGAAATTTATTTTCATTGCAATAGTGTGTTGGAATTTTTTGTGTCTCTCACT
CGGAAGGACATATGGGAGGGCAAATCATTTGGTCGAGATCCCTCGGAGATCTCTAGCTAGAGGATCGATC
CCCGCCCCGGACGAACTAAACCTGACTACGACATCTCTGCCCCTTCTTCGCGGGGCAGTGCATGTAATCC
CTTCAGTTGGTTGGTACAACTTGCCAACTGGGCCCTGTTCCACATGTGACACGGGGGGGGACCAAACACA
AAGGGGTTCTCTGACTGTAGTTGACATCCTTATAAATGGATGTGCACATTTGCCAACACTGAGTGGCTTT
CATCCTGGAGCAGACTTTGCAGTCTGTGGACTGCAACACAACATTGCCTTTATGTGTAACTCTTGGCTGA
AGCTCTTACACCAATGCTGGGGGACATGTACCTCCCAGGGGCCCAGGAAGACTACGGGAGGCTACACCAA
CGTCAATCAGAGGGGCCTGTGTAGCTACCGATAAGCGGACCCTCAAGAGGGCATTAGCAATAGTGTTTAT
AAGGCCCCCTTGTTAACCCTAAACGGGTAGCATATGCTTCCCGGGTAGTAGTATATACTATCCAGACTAA
CCCTAATTCAATAGCATATGTTACCCAACGGGAAGCATATGCTATCGAATTAGGGTTAGTAAAAGGGTCC
TAAGGAACAGCGATATCTCCCACCCCATGAGCTGTCACGGTTTTATTTACATGGGGTCAGGATTCCACGA
GGGTAGTGAACCATTTTAGTCACAAGGGCAGTGGCTGAAGATCAAGGAGCGGGCAGTGAACTCTCCTGAA
TCTTCGCCTGCTTCTTCATTCTCCTTCGTTTAGCTAATAGAATAACTGCTGAGTTGTGAACAGTAAGGTG
TATGTGAGGTGCTCGAAAACAAGGTTTCAGGTGACGCCCCCAGAATAAAATTTGGACGGGGGGTTCAGTG
GTGGCATTGTGCTATGACACCAATATAACCCTCACAAACCCCTTGGGCAATAAATACTAGTGTAGGAATG
AAACATTCTGAATATCTTTAACAATAGAAATCCATGGGGTGGGGACAAGCCGTAAAGACTGGATGTCCAT
CTCACACGAATTTATGGCTATGGGCAACACATAATCCTAGTGCAATATGATACTGGGGTTATTAAGATGT
GTCCCAGGCAGGGACCAAGACAGGTGAACCATGTTGTTACACTCTATTTGTAACAAGGGGAAAGAGAGTG
GACGCCGACAGCAGCGGACTCCACTGGTTGTCTCTAACACCCCCGAAAATTAAACGGGGCTCCACGCCAA
TGGGGCCCATAAACAAAGACAAGTGGCCACTCTTTTTTTTGAAATTGTGGAGTGGGGGCACGCGTCAGCC
CCCACACGCCGCCCTGCGGTTTTGGACTGTAAAATAAGGGTGTAATAACTTGGCTGATTGTAACCCCGCT
AACCACTGCGGTCAAACCACTTGCCCACAAAACCACTAATGGCACCCCGGGGAATACCTGCATAAGTAGG
TGGGCGGGCCAAGATAGGGGCGCGATTGCTGCGATCTGGAGGACAAATTACACACACTTGCGCCTGAGCG
CCAAGCACAGGGTTGTTGGTCCTCATATTCACGAGGTCGCTGAGAGCACGGTGGGCTAATGTTGCCATGG
GTAGCATATACTACCCAAATATCTGGATAGCATATGCTATCCTAATCTATATCTGGGTAGCATAGGCTAT
CCTAATCTATATCTGGGTAGCATATGCTATCCTAATCTATATCTGGGTAGTATATGCTATCCTAATTTAT
ATCTGGGTAGCATAGGCTATCCTAATCTATATCTGGGTAGCATATGCTATCCTAATCTATATCTGGGTAG
TATATGCTATCCTAATCTGTATCCGGGTAGCATATGCTATCCTAATAGAGATTAGGGTAGTATATGCTAT
CCTAATTTATATCTGGGTAGCATATACTACCCAAATATCTGGATAGCATATGCTATCCTAATCTATATCT
GGGTAGCATATGCTATCCTAATCTATATCTGGGTAGCATAGGCTATCCTAATCTATATCTGGGTAGCATA
TGCTATCCTAATCTATATCTGGGTAGTATATGCTATCCTAATTTATATCTGGGTAGCATAGGCTATCCTA
ATCTATATCTGGGTAGCATATGCTATCCTAATCTATATCTGGGTAGTATATGCTATCCTAATCTGTATCC
GGGTAGCATATGCTATCCTCATGATAAGCTGTCAAACATGAGAATTTTCTTGAAGACGAAAGGGCCTCGT
GATACGCCTATTTTTATAGGTTAATGTCATGATAATAATGGTTTCTTAGACGTCAGGTGGCACTTTTCGG
GGAAATGTGCGCGGAACCCCTATTTGTTTATTTTTCTAAATACATTCAAATATGTATCCGCTCATGAGAC
AATAACCCTGATAAATGCTTCAATAATATTGAAAAAGGAAGAGTATGAGTATTCAACATTTCCGTGTCGC
CCTTATTCCCTTTTTTGCGGCATTTTGCCTTCCTGTTTTTGCTCACCCAGAAACGCTGGTGAAAGTAAAA
GATGCTGAAGATCAGTTGGGTGCACGAGTGGGTTACATCGAACTGGATCTCAACAGCGGTAAGATCCTTG
AGAGTTTTCGCCCCGAAGAACGTTTTCCAATGATGAGCACTTTTAAAGTTCTGCTATGTGGCGCGGTATT
ATCCCGTGTTGACGCCGGGCAAGAGCAACTCGGTCGCCGCATACACTATTCTCAGAATGACTTGGTTGAG
TACTCACCAGTCACAGAAAAGCATCTTACGGATGGCATGACAGTAAGAGAATTATGCAGTGCTGCCATAA
CCATGAGTGATAACACTGCGGCCAACTTACTTCTGACAACGATCGGAGGACCGAAGGAGCTAACCGCTTT
TTTGCACAACATGGGGGATCATGTAACTCGCCTTGATCGTTGGGAACCGGAGCTGAATGAAGCCATACCA
AACGACGAGCGTGACACCACGATGCCTGCAGCAATGGCAACAACGTTGCGCAAACTATTAACTGGCGAAC
TACTTACTCTAGCTTCCCGGCAACAATTAATAGACTGGATGGAGGCGGATAAAGTTGCAGGACCACTTCT
GCGCTCGGCCCTTCCGGCTGGCTGGTTTATTGCTGATAAATCTGGAGCCGGTGAGCGTGGGTCTCGCGGT
ATCATTGCAGCACTGGGGCCAGATGGTAAGCCCTCCCGTATCGTAGTTATCTACACGACGGGGAGTCAGG
CAACTATGGATGAACGAAATAGACAGATCGCTGAGATAGGTGCCTCACTGATTAAGCATTGGTAACTGTC
AGACCAAGTTTACTCATATATACTTTAGATTGATTTAAAACTTCATTTTTAATTTAAAAGGATCTAGGTG
AAGATCCTTTTTGATAATCTCATGACCAAAATCCCTTAACGTGAGTTTTCGTTCCACTGAGCGTCAGACC
CCGTAGAAAAGATCAAAGGATCTTCTTGAGATCCTTTTTTTCTGCGCGTAATCTGCTGCTTGCAAACAAA
AAAACCACCGCTACCAGCGGTGGTTTGTTTGCCGGATCAAGAGCTACCAACTCTTTTTCCGAAGGTAACT
GGCTTCAGCAGAGCGCAGATACCAAATACTGTTCTTCTAGTGTAGCCGTAGTTAGGCCACCACTTCAAGA
ACTCTGTAGCACCGCCTACATACCTCGCTCTGCTAATCCTGTTACCAGTGGCTGCTGCCAGTGGCGATAA
GTCGTGTCTTACCGGGTTGGACTCAAGACGATAGTTACCGGATAAGGCGCAGCGGTCGGGCTGAACGGGG
GGTTCGTGCACACAGCCCAGCTTGGAGCGAACGACCTACACCGAACTGAGATACCTACAGCGTGAGCTAT
GAGAAAGCGCCACGCTTCCCGAAGGGAGAAAGGCGGACAGGTATCCGGTAAGCGGCAGGGTCGGAACAGG
AGAGCGCACGAGGGAGCTTCCAGGGGGAAACGCCTGGTATCTTTATAGTCCTGTCGGGTTTCGCCACCTC
TGACTTGAGCGTCGATTTTTGTGATGCTCGTCAGGGGGGCGGAGCCTATGGAAAAACGCCAGCAACGCGG
CCTTTTTACGGTTCCTGGCCTTTTGCTGGCCTTTTGCTCACATGTTCTTTCCTGCGTTATCCCCTGATTC
TGTGGATAACCGTATTACCGCCTTTGAGTGAGCTGATACCGCTCGCCGCAGCCGAACGACCGAGCGCAGC
GAGTCAGTGAGCGAGGAAGCGGAAGAGCGCCCAATACGCAAACCGCCTCTCCCCGCGCGTTGGCCGATTC
ATTAATGCAGCTGGCACGACAGGTTTCCCGACTGGAAAGCGGGCAGTGAGCGCAACGCAATTAATGTGAG
TTAGCTCACTCATTAGGCACCCCAGGCTTTACACTTTATGCTTCCGGCTCGTATGTTGTGTGGAATTGTG
AGCGGATAACAATTTCACACAGGAAACAGCTATGACCATGATTACGCCAAGCTCTAGCTAGAGGTCGACC
AATTCTCATGTTTGACAGCTTATCATCGCAGATCCGGGCAACGTTGTTGCCATTGCTGCAGGCGCAGAAC
TGGTAGGTATGGAAGATCTATACATTGAATCAATATTGGCAATTAGCCATATTAGTCATTGGTTATATAG
CATAAATCAATATTGGCTATTGGCCATTGCATACGTTGTATCTATATCATAATATGTACATTTATATTGG
CTCATGTCCAATATGACCGCCATGTTGACATTGATTATTGACTAGTTATTAATAGTAATCAATTACGGGG
TCATTAGTTCATAGCCCATATATGGAGTTCCGCGTTACATAACTTACGGTAAATGGCCCGCCTGGCTGAC
CGCCCAACGACCCCCGCCCATTGACGTCAATAATGACGTATGTTCCCATAGTAACGCCAATAGGGACTTT
CCATTGACGTCAATGGGTGGAGTATTTACGGTAAACTGCCCACTTGGCAGTACATCAAGTGTATCATATG
CCAAGTCCGCCCCCTATTGACGTCAATGACGGTAAATGGCCCGCCTGGCATTATGCCCAGTACATGACCT
TACGGGACTTTCCTACTTGGCAGTACATCTACGTATTAGTCATCGCTATTACCATGGTGATGCGGTTTTG
GCAGTACACCAATGGGCGTGGATAGCGGTTTGACTCACGGGGATTTCCAAGTCTCCACCCCATTGACGTC
AATGGGAGTTTGTTTTGGCACCAAAATCAACGGGACTTTCCAAAATGTCGTAATAACCCCGCCCCGTTGA
CGCAAATGGGCGGTAGGCGTGTACGGTGGGAGGTCTATATAAGCAGAGCTCGTTTAGTGAACCGTCAGAT
CCTCACTCTCTTCCGCATCGCTGTCTGCGAGGGCCAGCTGTTGGGCTCGCGGTTGAGGACAAACTCTTCG
CGGTCTTTCCAGTACTCTTGGATCGGAAACCCGTCGGCCTCCGAACGGTACTCCGCCACCGAGGGACCTG
AGCGAGTCCGCATCGACCGGATCGGAAAACCTCTCGAGAAAGGCGTCTAACCAGTCACAGTCGCAAGGTA
GGCTGAGCACCGTGGCGGGCGGCAGCGGGTGGCGGTCGGGGTTGTTTCTGGCGGAGGTGCTGCTGATGAT
GTAATTAAAGTAGGCGGTCTTGAGACGGCGGATGGTCGAGGTGAGGTGTGGCAGGCTTGAGATCCAGCTG
TTGGGGTGAGTACTCCCTCTCAAAAGCGGGCATTACTTCTGCGCTAAGATTGTCAGTTTCCAAAAACGAG
GAGGATTTGATATTCACCTGGCCCGATCTGGCCATACACTTGAGTGACAATGACATCCACTTTGCCTTTC
TCTCCACAGGTGTCCACTCCCAGGTCCAAGTTTAAACTGGCCGCCGAGGGCTGGATTTGGAGATGGGGCT
GGGGCAGAAGATGTCTGGGCAGACCCGGCCTGCTGGGACCTGGCCCTGGCCCTACCACCCCCCTGTTTCT
GCTGCTGCTCCTGGGCAGCGTGACCGCCGACATCACCGACGGCAACAGCGAGCACCTGAAGCGGGAGCAC
AGCCTGATCAAGCCCTACCAGGGCGTGGGCAGCAGCAGCATGCCCCTGTGGGACTTCCAGGGCAGCACCA
TGCTGACCAGCCAGTACGTGCGGCTGACCCCCGACGAGAGAAGCAAAGAGGGCAGCATCTGGAATCACCA
GCCCTGCTTTCTGAAGGACTGGGAGATGCATGTCCACTTCAAGGTGCACGGCACCGGCAAGAAGAATCTG
CACGGCGACGGCATTGCCCTGTGGTACACTCGGGACAGACTGGTGCCAGGACCCGTGTTCGGCAGCAAGG
ACAACTTCCACGGCCTGGCCATCTTTCTGGACACCTACCCCAACGACGAGACAACCGAGAGAGTGTTCCC
CTACATCAGCGTGATGGTCAACAACGGCAGCCTGAGCTACGACCACAGCAAGGACGGCAGATGGACCGAG
CTGGCTGGATGCACTGCCGACTTCCGGAACCGGGACCACGACACCTTTCTGGCCGTGCGGTACAGCAGAG
GCCGGCTGACCGTGATGACCGACCTGGAAGATAAGAACGAGTGGAAGAACTGCATCGATATCACCGGCGT
GAGACTGCCCACCGGCTACTACTTTGGCGCTAGCGCTGGAACAGGAGACCTGAGCGACAACCACGACATC
ATCAGCATGAAGCTGTTCCAGCTGATGGTGGAGCACACCCCCGATGAGGAAAGCATCGACTGGACCAAGA
TCGAGCCCAGCGTGAACTTCCTGAAGTCCCCCAAGGACAACGTGGACGACCCCACCGGCAACTTCAGAAG
CGGCCCTCTGACTGGCGCGCC
Features (pLannotate 1.2.2; 19 found; start..end, strand, type, name):
    713..768     +  polyA_signal   β-globin poly(A) signal: rabbit β-globin polyadenylation signal (Gil and Proudfoot, 1987)
   1282..2963    -  rep_origin     oriP (fragment): Epstein-Barr virus oriP replication origin (Yates et al., 2000)
   3090..3194    +  promoter       AmpR promoter: bla
   3195..4055    +  CDS            AmpR: β-lactamase; bla; confers resistance to ampicillin, carbenicillin, and related antibiotics
   4226..4814    +  rep_origin     ori: high-copy-number ColE1/pMB1/pBR322/pUC origin of replication
   4997..5089    +  CDS            lacI (fragment): lac repressor; lacI; The lac repressor binds to the lac operator to inhibit transcription in E. coli. This inhibition can be relieved by adding lactose or isopropyl-β-D-thiogalactopyranoside (IPTG).
   5102..5123    +  protein_bind   CAP binding site: CAP binding activates transcription in the presence of cAMP. E. coli catabolite activator protein
   5138..5168    +  promoter       lac promoter: promoter for the E. coli lac operon
   5176..5192    +  protein_bind   lac operator: The lac repressor binds to the lac operator to inhibit transcription in E. coli. This inhibition can be relieved by adding lactose or isopropyl-β-D-thiogalactopyranoside (IPTG). lac repressor encoded by lacI
   5262..5278    +  promoter       tet promoter (fragment): E. coli promoter for tetracycline efflux protein gene
   5288..5313    -  CDS            bla(M) (fragment): β-lactamase lacking the signal sequence; bla(M); allows cytosolic expression of β-lactamase
   5487..5866    +  enhancer       CMV enhancer: human cytomegalovirus immediate early enhancer
   5868..6067    +  promoter       CMV promoter: human cytomegalovirus (CMV) immediate early promoter
   6135..6173    +  misc_feature   Ad SA (fragment): adenovirus major late transcript splice acceptor (Friedrich and Soriano, 1991)
   6206..6415    -  CDS            PTP (fragment): TERM_ADE02 - Experimental evidence at protein level: Swiss-Prot protein existence level 1. Protein covalently bound to the viral DNA that acts as a primer for viral genomic replication by DNA strand displacement. Assembles on the viral origin of replication in an initiation complex with viral polymerase, DBP, host NFIA and host POU2F1/OCT1. During initiation, the polymerase covalently couples the first dCTP with Ser- 580 of pTP. The terminal protein stimulates the template activity over 20 fold compared to protein-free templates. Neo-synthesized viral genomes are linked to two preterminal prot
   6446..6535    +  intron         chimeric intron (fragment): chimera between introns from adenovirus and immunoglobulin heavy chain genes
   6554..6600    +  CDS            IgH signal sequence (fragment): signal sequence from the mouse immunoglobulin heavy chain variable region
   6617..7576    +  CDS            LMAN2 (fragment): LMAN2_HUMAN - Also known as C5orf8. Experimental evidence at protein level: Swiss-Prot protein existence level 1. Plays a role as an intracellular lectin in the early secretory pathway. Interacts with N-acetyl-D-galactosamine and high- mannose type glycans and may also bind to O-linked glycans. Involved in the transport and sorting of glycoproteins carrying high mannose-type glycans (By similarity). From Homo sapiens (Human).
   7574..553     +  CDS            Cd4 (fragment) (across the origin): CD4_RAT - Experimental evidence at protein level: Swiss-Prot protein existence level 1. Integral membrane glycoprotein that plays an essential role in the immune response and serves multiple functions in responses against both external and internal offenses. In T-cells, functions primarily as a coreceptor for MHC class II molecule:peptide complex. The antigens presented by class II peptides are derived from extracellular proteins while class I peptides are derived from cytosolic proteins. Interacts simultaneously with the T-cell receptor (TCR) and the MHC class II presented by antigen presenti
