[The description below was written by a language model from this plasmid's Addgene catalogue record and pLannotate feature annotations shown in this document.]
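Description:
LMAN2-bio-His is a 7.6 kb mammalian expression plasmid built on the pTT3 backbone for producing the extracellular (luminal) region of human LMAN2, also known as VIP36, as a soluble, secreted recombinant protein. It is maintained in E. coli through a high-copy ColE1/pUC-type origin and ampicillin selection (AmpR with its bla promoter). The backbone also carries a fragment of the Epstein-Barr virus oriP, which in EBNA1-expressing cell lines supports episomal retention and boosts yields in transient transfection. Remnants of lac regulatory sequences and other short annotated fragments are cloning-vector leftovers with no apparent role in expression.

The expression cassette is driven by the CMV enhancer and immediate early promoter, followed by adenovirus-derived leader and splice elements and a chimeric intron fragment that are characteristic of pTT vectors and improve transcript processing. The hit annotated as an adenoviral terminal protein fragment on the opposite strand most likely reflects this leader region rather than a real coding sequence. The chemically synthesised 963 bp LMAN2 insert sits between intact NotI and AscI sites. A short match to a mouse immunoglobulin heavy chain signal sequence lies just upstream, although the record does not state which signal peptide directs secretion. LMAN2 is fused in frame at its C terminus to rat CD4 domains 3 and 4, which span the plasmid's numbering origin, then an enzymatic biotinylation sequence, a linker and a His tag, and the cassette ends with the rabbit β-globin polyadenylation signal. The CD4 domains provide a common epitope and spacer, the biotinylation sequence allows oriented capture on streptavidin, and the His tag permits affinity purification. The associated work used such ectodomain proteins in a human platelet receptor protein microarray to screen for extracellular receptor-ligand interactions.
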