Addgene plasmid #51923: LMAN2-bio-His
Purpose: Expresses full-length Vesicular integral-membrane protein VIP36 precursor ectodomain in mammalian cells. C-terminal rat Cd4d3+4 tag, biotinylation sequence and His tag.
Depositing lab: Gavin Wright. Depositing organization: Wellcome Sanger Institute. Publication: A human platelet receptor protein microarray identifies FcepsilonR1alpha as an activating PEAR1 ligand. Sun Y, Vandenbriele C, Kauskot A, Verhamme P, Hoylaerts MF, Wright GJ. Mol Cell Proteomics. 2015 Feb 23. pii: mcp.M114.046946. 10.1074/mcp.M114.046946 PubMed 25713122.
Backbone
  Vector backbone: pTT3
  Backbone manufacturer: Yves Durocher, NRC
  Backbone size w/o insert (bp): 6618
  Total vector size (bp): 7581
  Modifications to backbone: Rat CD4 d3+4, enzymatic biotinylation sequence, linker and His tag (CD4d3+4-BioLHis).
  Vector type: Mammalian Expression
Growth in bacteria
  Bacterial resistance: Ampicillin, 100 μg/mL
  Growth temperature: 37°C
  Growth strain: Top10
  Copy number: High Copy
Gene/Insert
  Gene/Insert name: LMAN2 (alt name: Vesicular integral-membrane protein VIP36 precursor)
  Species: H. sapiens (human)
  Insert size (bp): 963
  Entrez Gene: LMAN2 (a.k.a. C5orf8, GP36B, VIP36)
  Promoter: CMV
  Tag / fusion protein: rat CD4 d3+4 (C terminal on backbone); enzymatic biotinylation sequence (C terminal on backbone); His tag (C terminal on backbone)
  Cloning method: Restriction Enzyme; 5′ cloning site NotI (not destroyed); 3′ cloning site AscI (not destroyed)
  Sequencing primers: 5′ CMV-fwd
Resource information
  A portion of this plasmid was derived from a plasmid made by: Insert was chemically synthesised.
Terms and licenses: Academic/Nonprofit Terms; Industry Terms: Not Available to Industry
Depositor comments: Article ref 68
How to cite: LMAN2-bio-His was a gift from Gavin Wright (Addgene plasmid # 51923 ; http://n2t.net/addgene:51923 ; RRID:Addgene_51923)
