>Addgene plasmid #51923 | LMAN2-bio-His | addgene partial sequence | sequence record 93949 | pMT2-F 5'-TTGCCTTTCTCTCCACAGGT-3'
GCGGCCGCCACCATGGCCGCCGAGGGCTGGATTTGGAGATGGGGCTGGGGCAGAAGATGTCTGGGCAGAC
CCGGCCTGCTGGGACCTGGCCCTGGCCCTACCACCCCCCTGTTTCTGCTGCTGCTCCTGGGCAGCGTGAC
CGCCGACATCACCGACGGCAACAGCGAGCACCTGAAGCGGGAGCACAGCCTGATCAAGCCCTACCAGGGC
GTGGGCAGCAGCAGCATGCCCCTGTGGGACTTCCAGGGCAGCACCATGCTGACCAGCCAGTACGTGCGGC
TGACCCCCGACGAGAGAAGCAAAGAGGGCAGCATCTGGAATCACCAGCCCTGCTTTCTGAAGGACTGGGA
GATGCATGTCCACTTCAAGGTGCACGGCACCGGCAAGAAGAATCTGCACGGCGACGGCATTGCCCTGTGG
TACACTCGGGACAGACTGGTGCCAGGACCCGTGTTCGGCAGCAAGGACAACTTCCACGGCCTGGCCATCT
TTCTGGACACCTACCCCAACGACGAGACAACCGAGAGAGTGTTCCCCTACATCAGCGTGATGGTCAACAA
CGGCAGCCTGAGCTACGACCACAGCAAGGACGGCAGATGGACCGAGCTGGCTGGATGCACTGCCGACTTC
CGGAACCGGGACCACGACACCTTTCTGGCCGTGCGGTACAGCAGAGGCCGGCTGACCGTGATGACCGACC
TGGAAGATAAGAACGAGTGGAAGAACTGCATCGATATCACCGGCGTGAGACTGCCCACCGGCTACTACTT
TGGCGCTAGCGCTGGAACAGGAGACCTGAGCGACAACCACGACATCATCAGCATGAAGCTGTTCCAGCTG
ATGGTGGAGCACACCC
