>Addgene plasmid #51923 | LMAN2-bio-His | addgene partial sequence | sequence record 94090 | rb_glob_PA_term-R 5'-CCCATATGTCCTTCCGAGTG-3'
AATAAATTTCCTTTATTAGCCAGAGGTCGAGGTCGGGGGATCCTTAATTAATCACGTGTCTAGACTCAAT
GGTGGTGATGGTGGTGGGGGCCCAGAGGGGCCAGAGGAGGCAGGTTCCTGTCCCTGTGGTTCCACAGCAT
CTTCTGGGCGTCCAGGATGTGGTGCAGGCTGCCGGAATTCAACCCTTTGGATAAAACCTGGATCTTGGAG
TCCATCTTGACCTCTTCACCTTCACTCAGTAGACATTGCCACACCCCTGCTTCAGGGGCCTGCACTTGAA
TCACTTTCTCCTGCCTGGAGACCCTGGCCTCCTGATTCTCCTGCTTCAAGATCAGTCTCATCTTGGGTGA
GGTGGGTCCCATCACCTCACAGGTCAAAGTGTTGCTGTCGGGCTGAGTCACTTTCATCACCACCAGGTTC
ACTTCCTGATACAGTATCCCTCTGTCCAGAGTCAGGGTCAGGTTGCCAGAACCAGCAAACTGAAGGGAGA
CCTGGGGTATCTGAAGGGTGAGTGGGAGCGTTTCGGACAGCTGGAACTTGGGGTTGCTAGTAGACTTCTG
CACAGACACCTTTTGGTTCTTTAGGGAGAAGGTGATCCAGGACTGGGAAGAAGGAGCCTTCTCTGCCTTC
CATCTCAACTCTCCCTGCAGGCTTTCCTCTCCAAGGTTGAGTGGGAAGGAGAACTCCGCTGACTCCCCCT
CACTCTTATAGGCCGTGATGGAGGTCGACGGCGCGCCAGTCAGAGGGCCGCTTCTGAAGTTGCCGGTGGG
GTCGTCCACGTTGTCCTTGGGGGACTTCAGGAAGTTCACGCTGGGCTCGATCTTGGTCCAGTCGATGCTT
TCCTCATCGGGGGTGTGCTCCACCATCAGCTGGAACAGCTTCATGCTGATGATGTCGTGGTTGTCGCTCA
GGTCTCCTGTTC
